>Addgene plasmid #62765 | mEmerald-TPX2-M2-C-18 | depositor partial sequence | sequence record 103346 | CMV-F
GTCAGTAGTGACGTCAGATCCGCTAGCGCTACCGGTCGCCACCATGGTGAGCAAGGGCGAGGAGCTGTTC
ACCGGGGTGGTGCCCATCCTGGTCGAGCTGGACGGCGACGTAAACGGCCACAAGTTCAGCGTGTCCGGCG
AGGGCGAGGGCGATGCCACCTACGGCAAGCTGACCCTGAAGTTCATCTGCACCACCGGCAAGCTGCCCGT
GCCCTGGCCCACCCTCGTGACCACCTTGACCTACGGCGTGCAGTGCTTCGCCCGCTACCCCGACCACATG
AAGCAGCACGACTTCTTCAAGTCCGCCATGCCCGAAGGCTACGTCCAGGAGCGCACCATCTTCTTCAAGG
ACGACGGCAACTACAAGACCCGCGCCGAGGTGAAGTTCGAGGGCGACACCCTGGTGAACCGCATCGAGCT
GAAGGGCATCGACTTCAAGGAGGACGGCAACATCCTGGGGCACAAGCTGGAGTACAACTACAACAGCCAC
AAGGTCTATATCACCGCCGACAAGCAGAAGAACGGCATCAAGGTGAACTTCAAGACCCGCCACAACATCG
AGGACGGCAGCGTGCAGCTCGCCGACCACTACCAGCAGAACACCCCCATCGGCGACGGCCCCGTGCTGCT
GCCCGACAACCACTACCTGAGCACCCAGTCCAAGCTGAGCAAAGACCCCAACGAGAAGCGCGATCACATG
GTCCTGCTGGAGTTCGTGACCGCCGCCGGGATCACTCTCGGCATGGACGAGCTGTACAAGTCCGGACTCA
GATCTCGAGCTCAAGCTTCGGGAGATAGTGGTGGGAGCGGTTCATCACAAGTTAAAAGCTCTTATTCCTA
TGATGCCCCCTCGGATTTCATCAATTTTTCATCCTTGGATGATGAAGGAGATACTCAAAACATAGATTCA
TGGTTTGAGGAGAAGCCAATTTGGAGAATAAGTTACTGGGGAGATGTACTGGAGGGCTTTTTCAGGCAAA
CTCTTTGAGAAGCTATCTCAGCAGCTATTGTCACACCTTTGAAACAGTGACAACACTTACTACAGAGCAG
AAAAGAAAATCTGGTGGACATCCATCGGTCAATGCTTGTTCTTTCCTGAAGTGAAGCAGCCAATCAGAAA
ACTCCAGCAGCTCGAGAGAATTTCCTAGCTTCTGCTCGAAGGATGGACGCACGGAAGCCTCAGT
