>Addgene plasmid #62765 | mEmerald-TPX2-M2-C-18 | depositor partial sequence | sequence record 103347 | SV40-R
AGCTATATATATTTACCTGTTACACTCTCCAATTCTCTCCTGGACCTAGTTGCAGACTCAGGTTCTCTGT
ATCTGCAACAACCCCGTGCAGGGGCTGTGACTGCAAGTACAGCCAAGAGCTGGAGGCTGAGGGAGGCTCG
AGAAATGCACAATACAAATTCAAAGCACGTGACTTGATCCAGATACTGAAGGTGGGCCCATCTGCCCAAG
AAACCACCTGTGAAACCACCCACCGAGCTATGGCTTTGATTGGAAATTGAGAAAGAATCCAGGAGCGAGA
ATCAAAGAAGAAACAGAGGATGAACACTTGAATTTCATTCCAGACCTTGCCCTACTAAGATTTTGGAAGA
TGTTGTGGGTGTTCCTGAAAAGAAGGTACTTCCAATCACCGTCCCCAAGTCACCAGCCTTTGCATTGAAG
AACAGAATTCGAATGCCCACCAAAGAAGATGAGGAAGAGGACGAACCGGTAGTGATAAAAGCTCAACCTG
TGCCACATTATGGGGTGCCTTTTAAGCCCCAAATCCCAGAGGCAAGAACTGTGGAAATATGCCCTTTCTC
GTTTGATTCTCGAGACAAAGAACGTCAGTTACAGAAGGAGAAGAAAATAAAAGAACTGCAGAAAGGGGAG
GTGCCCAAGTTCAAGGCACTTCCCTTGCCTCATTTTGACACCATTAACCTGCCAGAGAAGAAGGTAAAGA
ATGTGACCCAGATTGAACCTTTCTGCTTGGAGACTGACAGAAGAGGTGCTCTGAAGGCACAGACTTGGAA
GCACCAGCTGGAAGAAGAACTGAGACAGCAGAAAGAAGCAGCTTGTTTCAAGGCTCGTCCAAACACCGTC
ATCTCTCAGGAGCCCTTTGTTCCCAAGAAAGAGAAGAAATCAGTTGCTGAGGGCCTTTCTGGTTCTCTAG
TTCAGGAACCTTTTCAGCTGGCTACTGAGAAGAGAGCCAAAGAGCGGCAGGAGCTGGAGAAGAGAATGGC
TGAGGTAGAAGCCCAGAAAGCCCAGCAGTTGGAGGAGGCCAGACTACAGGAGGAAGAGCAGAAAAAAGAG
GAGCTGGCCAGGCTACGGAGAGAACTGGTGCATAAGGCAAATCCAATACGCAAGTACCAGGGTCTGGAGA
TAAAGTCAAGTGACCAGCCTCTGACTGTGCCTGTATCTCCCAAATTCTCCACTCGATTCCACTGCTAAGG
ATCCACCGGATCTAGATAACTGATCATAATCAGCCATACCACATTGTAGAGAAGCCC
