[The description below was written by a language model from this plasmid's Addgene catalogue record.]
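Description:
mEmerald-TPX2-M2-C-18 is a mammalian expression plasmid built on a C1-type fluorescent protein cloning vector, in which the gene of interest is placed downstream of the fluorescent protein so that the tag sits at the N terminus of the fusion. It is maintained as a high-copy plasmid in E. coli under kanamycin selection, and it carries a neomycin resistance marker that allows G418 selection of stably transfected mammalian cells. No feature table is provided, so details such as the origin of replication are not stated. The listed 3′ sequencing primer implies an SV40 polyadenylation signal downstream of the insert.

The payload is a mutant form of human TPX2, a spindle assembly factor that associates with microtubules, expressed from the strong constitutive CMV promoter as a fusion to mEmerald. mEmerald is a bright green GFP derivative, recorded here with excitation at 487 nm and emission at 509 nm. The "M2" variant carries five alanine substitutions in two clusters of basic residues: K158A and K159A, and K313A, K314A and R315A. The record describes these only as alanine mutagenesis and does not state their functional consequence. The "18" in the name probably denotes the length of the linker between mEmerald and TPX2, but the record does not confirm this.

The catalogue entry lists centrosomes as the expected localization. The construct is suited to live- or fixed-cell fluorescence imaging of this TPX2 mutant in transfected mammalian cells, for example to compare its distribution with that of wild-type TPX2.
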