Addgene plasmid #62765: mEmerald-TPX2-M2-C-18
Purpose: Localization: Centrosomes, C1 Cloning Vector, Excitation:487, Emission:509
Depositing lab: Michael Davidson. Depositing organization: Florida State University, Tallahassee.
Backbone
  Vector backbone: C1 Cloning Vector
  Vector type: Mammalian Expression
  Selectable markers: Neomycin (select with G418)
Growth in bacteria
  Bacterial resistance: Kanamycin, 50 μg/mL
  Growth temperature: 37°C
  Growth strain: DH5alpha
  Copy number: High Copy
Gene/Insert
  Gene/Insert name: TPX2M2
  Species: H. sapiens (human)
  Mutation: K158A, K159A, K313A, K314A, R315A Alanine mutagenesis
  Entrez Gene: TPX2 (a.k.a. C20orf1, C20orf2, DIL-2, DIL2, FLS353, GD:C20orf1, HCA519, HCTP4, REPP86, p100)
  Promoter: CMV
  Tag / fusion protein: mEmerald (N terminal on backbone)
  Cloning method: Unknown
  Sequencing primers: 5′ CMV-F; 3′ SV40pA-R
Terms and licenses: Academic/Nonprofit Terms; Industry Terms
How to cite: mEmerald-TPX2-M2-C-18 was a gift from Michael Davidson (Addgene plasmid # 62765 ; http://n2t.net/addgene:62765 ; RRID:Addgene_62765)
